LOCUS       Exported 3251 bp ds-DNA circular SYN 14-MAR-2019
DEFINITION  synthetic circular DNA.
ACCESSION   .
VERSION     .
KEYWORDS    .
SOURCE      synthetic DNA construct
  ORGANISM  synthetic DNA construct
REFERENCE   1 (bases 1 to 3251)
  AUTHORS   SynthSys Center
  TITLE     Direct Submission
  JOURNAL   Exported Thursday, Mar 14, 2019 from SnapGene 4.3.4
            https://www.snapgene.com
FEATURES             Location/Qualifiers
     source          1..3251
                     /organism="recombinant plasmid"
                     /mol_type="other DNA"
     CDS             215..1225
                     /codon_start=1
                     /label=SpecR
                     /label=Sm/Sp no DraIII
                     /translation="MRSRNWSRTLTERSGGNGAVAVFMACYDCFFGVQSMPRASKQQAR
                     YAVGRCLMLWSSNDVTQQGSRPKTKLNIMREAVIAEVSTQLSEVVGVIERHLEPTLLAV
                     HLYGSAVDGGLKPHSDIDLLVTVTVRLDETTRRALINDLLETSASPGESEILRAVEVTI
                     VVHDDIIPWRYPAKRELQFGEWQRNDILAGIFEPATIDIDLAILLTKAREHSVALVGPA
                     AEELFDPVPEQDLFEALNETLTLWNSPPDWAGDERNVVLTLSRIWYSAVTGKIAPKDVA
                     ADWAMERLPAQYQPVILEARQAYLGQEEDRLASRADQLEEFVHYVKGEITKVVGK"
     misc_feature    1385..1999
                     /label=ori (pMB1)
                     /label=rep (pMB1)
     misc_feature    2232..2235
                     /label=GGAG
     misc_feature    2236..3235
                     /label=NS 1 UP
     misc_feature    3236..3239
                     /label=AATG
ORIGIN
        1 gtggctcttc agtggacgaa agggcctcgt gatacgccta tttttatagg ttaatgtcat
       61 gataataatg gtttcttaga cgtcaggtgg cacttttcgg ggaaatgtgc gcggaacccc
      121 tatttgttta tttttctaaa tacattcaaa tatgtatccg ctcatgagac aataaccctg
      181 ataaatgctt caataatatt gaaaaaggaa gagtatgcgc tcacgcaact ggtccagaac
      241 cttgaccgaa cgcagcggtg gtaacggcgc agtggcggtt ttcatggctt gttatgactg
      301 tttttttggg gtacagtcta tgcctcgggc atccaagcag caagcgcgtt acgccgtggg
      361 tcgatgtttg atgttatgga gcagcaacga tgttacgcag cagggcagtc gccctaaaac
      421 aaagttaaac atcatgaggg aagcggtgat cgccgaagta tcgactcaac tatcagaggt
      481 agttggcgtc atcgagcgcc atctcgaacc gacgttgctg gccgtacatt tgtacggctc
      541 cgcagtggat ggcggcctga agccacacag cgatattgat ttgctggtta cggtgaccgt
      601 aaggcttgat gaaacaacgc ggcgagcttt gatcaacgac cttttggaaa cttcggcttc
      661 ccctggagag agcgagattc tccgcgctgt agaagtcacc attgttgtgc acgacgacat
      721 cattccgtgg cgttatccag ctaagcgcga actgcaattt ggagaatggc agcgcaatga
      781 cattcttgca ggtatcttcg agccagccac gatcgacatt gatctggcta tcttgctgac
      841 aaaagcaaga gaacatagcg ttgccttggt aggtccagcg gcggaggaac tctttgatcc
      901 ggttcctgaa caggatctat ttgaggcgct aaatgaaacc ttaacgctat ggaactcgcc
      961 gcccgactgg gctggcgatg agcgaaatgt agtgcttacg ttgtcccgca tttggtacag
     1021 cgcagtaacc ggcaaaatcg cgccgaagga tgtcgctgcc gactgggcaa tggagcgcct
     1081 gccggcccag tatcagcccg tcatacttga agctagacag gcttatcttg gacaagaaga
     1141 agatcgcttg gcctcgcgcg cagatcagtt ggaagaattt gtccattacg taaaaggcga
     1201 gatcaccaag gtagtcggca aataactgtc agaccaagtt tactcatata tactttagat
     1261 tgatttaaaa cttcattttt aatttaaaag gatctaggtg aagatccttt ttgataatct
     1321 catgaccaaa atcccttaac gtgagttttc gttccactga gcgtcagacc ccgtagaaaa
     1381 gatcaaagga tcttcttgag atcctttttt tctgcgcgta atctgctgct tgcaaacaaa
     1441 aaaaccaccg ctaccagcgg tggtttgttt gccggatcaa gagctaccaa ctctttttcc
     1501 gaaggtaact ggcttcagca gagcgcagat accaaatact gttcttctag tgtagccgta
     1561 gttaggccac cacttcaaga actctgtagc accgcctaca tacctcgctc tgctaatcct
     1621 gttaccagtg gctgctgcca gtggcgataa gtcgtgtctt accgggttgg actcaagacg
     1681 atagttaccg gataaggcgc agcggtcggg ctgaacgggg ggttcgtgca cacagcccag
     1741 cttggagcga acgacctaca ccgaactgag atacctacag cgtgagctat gagaaagcgc
     1801 cacgcttccc gaagggagaa aggcggacag gtatccggta agcggcaggg tcggaacagg
     1861 agagcgcacg agggagcttc cagggggaaa cgcctggtat ctttatagtc ctgtcgggtt
     1921 tcgccacctc tgacttgagc gtcgattttt gtgatgctcg tcaggggggc ggagcctatg
     1981 gaaaaacgcc agcaacgcgg cctttttacg gttcctggcc ttttgctggc cttttgctca
     2041 catgttcttt cctgcgttat cccctgattc tgtggataac cgtattaccg cctttgagtg
     2101 agctgatacc gctcgccgca gccgaacgac cgagcgcagc gagtcagtga gcgaggaagc
     2161 ggaagagcgc ccaatacgca aaccgcctct ccccgcgcgt tggccgattc attaatcact
     2221 ctgtggtctc aggagaacgt aggaataaat cataaatggg agggaaatca tcatcaaagg
     2281 atttaggcca aaagctccca ctaagttgcc atgcaataat tgatgcaacg cccgtaaagt
     2341 gccgcaaccg gggcagtaca gcccagttaa actgcgaaag gggctggggg gaaataattt
     2401 cgatgaagca ggatcaaaca ggaacagaag agtgccagca acgacaatgg ttagggttac
     2461 caaagtgaat actaaatatt ccttggcctt agcggatagt aatggagatg gggaataatt
     2521 tttcaaacta aacatggtat tcgttaatga atggtgaaca aggcaaagtc aaaaaatgta
     2581 actttaatta ctgaccaaag acggcggcaa taaccactag cacaaaatag atggcaatga
     2641 aaattatgcc ggcaccaaag gaccaccaac aaaacttttt cgcttccttg gaagccttta
     2701 cagcgccttc atagtcccct gaagctaaac gagaattaac ttccgatgct ttgataatgg
     2761 ccacaatacc caggggtaag caacaaaata gagttaccag gatcgattgc gccaagtaat
     2821 ttggtacata ctgatttgtc ataaaacaaa ctcatttctg agtagactgg aatataccag
     2881 ccaggataga cagaaattat cttaatggtt cattttgttg cgttttcttc acaatttgat
     2941 cttgcttatt tgttagtttc agagcactat taataacaat aggggaatga agagcgccaa
     3001 aaacaagtaa ttgtgttttt aaagaaaaac ttgcgatcat gatttttatg aaatacaaag
     3061 ctgaacaatt tatcagctct tctgaattta gtcctagttt cgccaagctt tcagaacacg
     3121 gcaaaaactc tttgtcatgc aaaatagtca gaaattacta tgtgatggct tctacaaact
     3181 taacttctat tcgtgagtct cttaggagat gtcgcgatga gagtggacag ccactaatgt
     3241 gagaccacga a
//
