>Addgene plasmid #119634 | pC0.165 | addgene full sequence | sequence record 257115 | Addgene NGS Result
GTGGCTCTTCAGTGGACGAAAGGGCCTCGTGATACGCCTATTTTTATAGGTTAATGTCATGATAATAATG
GTTTCTTAGACGTCAGGTGGCACTTTTCGGGGAAATGTGCGCGGAACCCCTATTTGTTTATTTTTCTAAA
TACATTCAAATATGTATCCGCTCATGAGACAATAACCCTGATAAATGCTTCAATAATATTGAAAAAGGAA
GAGTATGCGCTCACGCAACTGGTCCAGAACCTTGACCGAACGCAGCGGTGGTAACGGCGCAGTGGCGGTT
TTCATGGCTTGTTATGACTGTTTTTTTTTGGGGTACAGTCTATGCCTCGGGCATCCAAGCAGCAAGCGCG
TTACGCCGTGGGTCGATGTTTGATGTTATGGAGCAGCAACGATGTTACGCAGCAGGGCAGTCGCCCTAAA
ACAAAGTTAAACATCATGAGGGAAGCGGTGATCGCCGAAGTATCGACTCAACTATCAGAGGTAGTTGGCG
TCATCGAGCGCCATCTCGAACCGACGTTGCTGGCCGTACATTTGTACGGCTCCGCAGTGGATGGCGGCCT
GAAGCCACACAGCGATATTGATTTGCTGGTTACGGTGACCGTAAGGCTTGATGAAACAACGCGGCGAGCT
TTGATCAACGACCTTTTGGAAACTTCGGCTTCCCCTGGAGAGAGCGAGATTCTCCGCGCTGTAGAAGTCA
CCATTGTTGTGCACGACGACATCATTCCGTGGCGTTATCCAGCTAAGCGCGAACTGCAATTTGGAGAATG
GCAGCGCAATGACATTCTTGCAGGTATCTTCGAGCCAGCCACGATCGACATTGATCTGGCTATCTTGCTG
ACAAAAGCAAGAGAACATAGCGTTGCCTTGGTAGGTCCAGCGGCGGAGGAACTCTTTGATCCGGTTCCTG
AACAGGATCTATTTGAGGCGCTAAATGAAACCTTAACGCTATGGAACTCGCCGCCCGACTGGGCTGGCGA
TGAGCGAAATGTAGTGCTTACGTTGTCCCGCATTTGGTACAGCGCAGTAACCGGCAAAATCGCGCCGAAG
GATGTCGCTGCCGACTGGGCAATGGAGCGCCTGCCGGCCCAGTATCAGCCCGTCATACTTGAAGCTAGAC
AGGCTTATCTTGGACAAGAAGAAGATCGCTTGGCCTCGCGCGCAGATCAGTTGGAAGAATTTGTCCATTA
CGTAAAAGGCGAGATCACCAAGGTAGTCGGCAAATAACTGTCAGACCAAGTTTACTCATATATACTTTAG
ATTGATTTAAAACTTCATTTTTAATTTAAAAGGATCTAGGTGAAGATCCTTTTTGATAATCTCATGACCA
AAATCCCTTAACGTGAGTTTTCGTTCCACTGAGCGTCAGACCCCGTAGAAAAGATCAAAGGATCTTCTTG
AGATCCTTTTTTTCTGCGCGTAATCTGCTGCTTGCAAACAAAAAAACCACCGCTACCAGCGGTGGTTTGT
TTGCCGGATCAAGAGCTACCAACTCTTTTTCCGAAGGTAACTGGCTTCAGCAGAGCGCAGATACCAAATA
CTGTTCTTCTAGTGTAGCCGTAGTTAGGCCACCACTTCAAGAACTCTGTAGCACCGCCTACATACCTCGC
TCTGCTAATCCTGTTACCAGTGGCTGCTGCCAGTGGCGATAAGTCGTGTCTTACCGGGTTGGACTCAAGA
CGATAGTTACCGGATAAGGCGCAGCGGTCGGGCTGAACGGGGGGTTCGTGCACACAGCCCAGCTTGGAGC
GAACGACCTACACCGAACTGAGATACCTACAGCGTGAGCTATGAGAAAGCGCCACGCTTCCCGAAGGGAG
AAAGGCGGACAGGTATCCGGTAAGCGGCAGGGTCGGAACAGGAGAGCGCACGAGGGAGCTTCCAGGGGGA
AACGCCTGGTATCTTTATAGTCCTGTCGGGTTTCGCCACCTCTGACTTGAGCGTCGATTTTTGTGATGCT
CGTCAGGGGGGCGGAGCCTATGGAAAAACGCCAGCAACGCGGCCTTTTTACGGTTCCTGGCCTTTTGCTG
GCCTTTTGCTCACATGTTCTTTCCTGCGTTATCCCCTGATTCTGTGGATAACCGTATTACCGCCTTTGAG
TGAGCTGATACCGCTCGCCGCAGCCGAACGACCGAGCGCAGCGAGTCAGTGAGCGAGGAAGCGGAAGAGC
GCCCAATACGCAAACCGCCTCTCCCCGCGCGTTGGCCGATTCATTAATCACTCTGTGGTCTCAGGAGAAC
GTAGGAATAAATCATAAAATGGGAGGGAAATCATCATCAAAGGATTTAGGCCAAAAGCTCCCACTAAGTT
GCCATGCAATAATTGATGCAACGCCCGTAAAGTGCCGCAACCGGGGCAGTACAGCCCAGTTAAACTGCGA
AAGGGGCTGGGGGGAAATAATTTCGATGAAGCAGGATCAAACAGGAACAGAAGAGTGCCAGCAACGACAA
TGGTTAGGGTTACCAAAGTGAATACTAAATATTCCTTGGCCTTAGCGGATAGTAATGGAGATGGGGAATA
ATTTTTCAAACTAAACATGGTATTCGTTAATGAATGGTGAACAAGGCAAAGTCAAAAAATGTAACTTTAA
TTACTGACCAAAGACGGCGGCAATAACCACTAGCACAAAATAGATGGCAATGAAAATTATGCCGGCACCA
AAGGACCACCAACAAAACTTTTTCGCTTCCTTGGAAGCCTTTACAGCGCCTTCATAGTCCCCTGAAGCTA
AACGAGAATTAACTTCCGATGCTTTGATAATGGCCACAATACCCAGGGGTAAGCAACAAAATAGAGTTAC
CAGGATCGATTGCGCCAAGTAATTTGGTACATACTGATTTGTCATAAAACAAACTCATTTCTGAGTAGAC
TGGAATATACCAGCCAGGATAGACAGAAATTATCTTAATGGTTCATTTTGTTGCGTTTTCTTCACAATTT
GATCTTGCTTATTTGTTAGTTTCAGAGCACTATTAATAACAATAGGGGAATGAAGAGCGCCAAAAACAAG
TAATTGTGTTTTTAAAGAAAAACTTGCGATCATGATTTTTATGAAATACAAAGCTGAACAATTTATCAGC
TCTTCTGAATTTAGTCCTAGTTTCGCCAAGCTTTCAGAACACGGCAAAAACTCTTTGTCATGCAAAATAG
TCAGAAATTACTATGTGATGGCTTCTACAAACTTAACTTCTATTCGTGAGTCTCTTAGGAGATGTCGCGA
TGAGAGTGGACAGCCACTAATGTGAGACCACGAA
Features (pLannotate 1.2.2; 6 found; start..end, strand, type, name):
    110..214     +  promoter       AmpR promoter: bla
    205..285     -  CDS            int (fragment): INT2_ECOLX - Protein inferred from homology: Swiss-Prot protein existence level 3. Putative integrase believed to be involved in the insertion of antibiotic resistance genes into plasmids and transposons. From Escherichia coli.
    373..429     +  CDS            GmR (fragment): gentamycin acetyltransferase; aacC1; confers resistance to gentamycin
    436..1224    +  CDS            aadA: S3AD_ECOLX - Experimental evidence at protein level: Swiss-Prot protein existence level 1. Mediates bacterial resistance to the antibiotics streptomycin and spectinomycin. From Escherichia coli.
   1398..1986    +  rep_origin     ori: high-copy-number ColE1/pMB1/pBR322/pUC origin of replication
   2169..2218    +  CDS            lacI (fragment): lac repressor; lacI; The lac repressor binds to the lac operator to inhibit transcription in E. coli. This inhibition can be relieved by adding lactose or isopropyl-β-D-thiogalactopyranoside (IPTG).
