[The description below was written by a language model from this plasmid's Addgene catalogue record, the feature table of its GenBank file and pLannotate feature annotations shown in this document.]
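Description:
pC0.165 is a Level 0 part plasmid from the CyanoGate modular cloning suite, which extends the plant MoClo Golden Gate syntax to cyanobacteria. It is built on the pICH41295 acceptor backbone, a small high-copy E. coli vector carrying a pMB1/ColE1-type origin of replication and an aadA streptomycin/spectinomycin resistance gene (annotated as a variant lacking a DraIII site) driven by a bla-type promoter. Selection is with spectinomycin. The short integrase, gentamicin acetyltransferase and lacI fragments picked up by automated annotation appear to be remnants around the resistance cassette and cloning region rather than functional genes.

The payload is a 1,000 bp "NS1 Up Flank": genomic sequence from Synechocystis sp. PCC 6803 lying upstream of slr0573, corresponding to the upstream homology arm of neutral site 1. It was inserted by BpiI cloning, which destroyed the BpiI sites, and in the annotated map it is bracketed by the four-base fusion sites GGAG and AATG, which define its position in the MoClo syntax and set the order in which it joins neighbouring parts during higher-level Golden Gate assembly. The depositor notes a single-nucleotide insertion between positions 21 and 22 of the flank. The sequenced record is also three bases longer than the depositor's map.

There is no promoter, coding sequence or reporter in the insert itself. The part is meant to be combined with other modules, presumably a matching downstream flank, a marker and expression cassettes, to build vectors that integrate cargo into the Synechocystis chromosome at this insertion site by homologous recombination.
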