Addgene plasmid #119634: pC0.165
Purpose: Level 0 Part. Insertion site
Depositing lab: Alistair McCormick. Depositing organization: University of Edinburgh. Publication: CyanoGate: A Modular Cloning Suite for Engineering Cyanobacteria Based on the Plant MoClo Syntax. Vasudevan R, Gale GAR, Schiavon AA, Puzorjov A, Malin J, Gillespie MD, Vavitsas K, Zulkower V, Wang B, Howe CJ, Lea-Smith DJ, McCormick AJ. Plant Physiol. 2019 May;180(1):39-55. doi: 10.1104/pp.18.01401. Epub 2019 Feb 28. PubMed 30819783.
Backbone
  Vector backbone: pICH41295
  Backbone size w/o insert (bp): 2247
  Vector type: Synthetic Biology
Growth in bacteria
  Bacterial resistance: Spectinomycin, 50 μg/mL
  Growth temperature: 37°C
  Growth strain: DH5alpha
  Copy number: High Copy
Gene/Insert
  Gene/Insert name: 6803 NS1 Up Flank
  Insert size (bp): 1000
  Mutation: 1 nucleotide insertion between nt 21 and 22 in NS1 Up Flank
  Cloning method: Restriction Enzyme; 5′ cloning site BpiI (destroyed during cloning); 3′ cloning site BpiI (destroyed during cloning)
  Sequencing primers: 5′ ttgagtgagctgataccgct; 3′ GTCTCATGAGCGGATACATATTTGAATG
Terms and licenses: Academic/Nonprofit Terms; Industry Terms: Not Available to Industry
Depositor comments: Synechocystis sp. PCC 6803, sequence upstream of slr0573. Please visit https://www.biorxiv.org/content/10.1101/426700v1 for bioRxiv preprint.
How to cite: pC0.165 was a gift from Alistair McCormick (Addgene plasmid # 119634 ; http://n2t.net/addgene:119634 ; RRID:Addgene_119634)
