>Addgene plasmid #119634 | pC0.165 | depositor partial sequence | sequence record 248908 | 6803 NS1 Up Flank
AACGTAGGAATAAATCATAAATGGGAGGGAAATCATCATCAAAGGATTTAGGCCAAAAGCTCCCACTAAG
TTGCCATGCAATAATTGATGCAACGCCCGTAAAGTGCCGCAACCGGGGCAGTACAGCCCAGTTAAACTGC
GAAAGGGGCTGGGGGGAAATAATTTCGATGAAGCAGGATCAAACAGGAACAGAAGAGTGCCAGCAACGAC
AATGGTTAGGGTTACCAAAGTGAATACTAAATATTCCTTGGCCTTAGCGGATAGTAATGGAGATGGGGAA
TAATTTTTCAAACTAAACATGGTATTCGTTAATGAATGGTGAACAAGGCAAAGTCAAAAAATGTAACTTT
AATTACTGACCAAAGACGGCGGCAATAACCACTAGCACAAAATAGATGGCAATGAAAATTATGCCGGCAC
CAAAGGACCACCAACAAAACTTTTTCGCTTCCTTGGAAGCCTTTACAGCGCCTTCATAGTCCCCTGAAGC
TAAACGAGAATTAACTTCCGATGCTTTGATAATGGCCACAATACCCAGGGGTAAGCAACAAAATAGAGTT
ACCAGGATCGATTGCGCCAAGTAATTTGGTACATACTGATTTGTCATAAAACAAACTCATTTCTGAGTAG
ACTGGAATATACCAGCCAGGATAGACAGAAATTATCTTAATGGTTCATTTTGTTGCGTTTTCTTCACAAT
TTGATCTTGCTTATTTGTTAGTTTCAGAGCACTATTAATAACAATAGGGGAATGAAGAGCGCCAAAAACA
AGTAATTGTGTTTTTAAAGAAAAACTTGCGATCATGATTTTTATGAAATACAAAGCTGAACAATTTATCA
GCTCTTCTGAATTTAGTCCTAGTTTCGCCAAGCTTTCAGAACACGGCAAAAACTCTTTGTCATGCAAAAT
AGTCAGAAATTACTATGTGATGGCTTCTACAAACTTAACTTCTATTCGTGAGTCTCTTAGGAGATGTCGC
GATGAGAGTGGACAGCCACT
